Addgene plasmid #222059: pVP229
Purpose: GreenGate BE bridge module containing filler sequence.
Depositing lab: Wayne Parrott. Depositing organization: University of Georgia. Publication: MultiGreen: A multiplexing architecture for GreenGate cloning. Pennetti VJ, LaFayette PR, Parrott WA. PLoS One. 2024 Sep 18;19(9):e0306008. doi: 10.1371/journal.pone.0306008. eCollection 2024. PubMed 39292669.
Backbone
  Vector backbone: pGGC000
  Vector type: Synthetic Biology ; GreenGate compatible cloning vector
Growth in bacteria
  Bacterial resistance: Ampicillin, 100 μg/mL
  Growth temperature: 37°C
  Growth strain: DH5alpha
  Copy number: High Copy
Gene/Insert
  Gene/Insert name: Filler
  Species: Synthetic
  Cloning method: Golden Gate
  Sequencing primers: 5′ n/a
Terms and licenses: Academic/Nonprofit Terms; Industry Terms
How to cite: pVP229 was a gift from Wayne Parrott (Addgene plasmid # 222059 ; http://n2t.net/addgene:222059 ; RRID:Addgene_222059)
