[The description below was written by a language model from this plasmid's Addgene catalogue record and pLannotate feature annotations shown in this document.]
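Description:
pVP229 is a small (about 2.7 kb) GreenGate-compatible entry module built on the pGGC000 backbone and classed as a synthetic biology cloning vector. It is maintained in E. coli as a high-copy plasmid through a ColE1/pUC-type origin and is selected with ampicillin via the bla β-lactamase gene under its native promoter. The rest of the annotated backbone consists of standard cloning-vector remnants: a short lacI fragment, the CAP binding site, the lac promoter and operator, a lacZα fragment, and partial bom and rop sequences. These are leftovers of the parental vector lineage rather than functional parts of the design.

The payload is a synthetic "filler" sequence installed by Golden Gate cloning, and the record describes the plasmid as a "BE bridge" module. The feature table does not annotate the filler itself. By position, the insert appears to lie in the short interval between the SP6 and inverted T7 promoters, which is less than 100 bp, so it must be brief and carries no recognised promoter, coding sequence or tag. In GreenGate assembly, modules labelled A through F are joined in a fixed order through defined type IIS overhangs. A bridge module named BE presumably spans from the B overhang to the E overhang with inert sequence, standing in for the intervening module positions when they are not needed, although the record does not spell out the overhangs or the enzyme sites. The plasmid belongs to the MultiGreen toolkit, a multiplexing architecture for GreenGate cloning, and serves as a spacer part in multi-module assemblies rather than as an expression construct.
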