Features (pLannotate 1.2.2; 12 found; start..end, strand, type, name):
     96..200     +  promoter       AmpR promoter: bla
    201..1061    +  CDS            AmpR: β-lactamase; bla; confers resistance to ampicillin, carbenicillin, and related antibiotics
   1232..1820    +  rep_origin     ori: high-copy-number ColE1/pMB1/pBR322/pUC origin of replication
   2003..2095    +  CDS            lacI (fragment): lac repressor; lacI; The lac repressor binds to the lac operator to inhibit transcription in E. coli. This inhibition can be relieved by adding lactose or isopropyl-β-D-thiogalactopyranoside (IPTG).
   2108..2129    +  protein_bind   CAP binding site: CAP binding activates transcription in the presence of cAMP. E. coli catabolite activator protein
   2144..2174    +  promoter       lac promoter: promoter for the E. coli lac operon
   2182..2198    +  protein_bind   lac operator: The lac repressor binds to the lac operator to inhibit transcription in E. coli. This inhibition can be relieved by adding lactose or isopropyl-β-D-thiogalactopyranoside (IPTG). lac repressor encoded by lacI
   2212..2230    +  promoter       SP6 promoter: promoter for bacteriophage SP6 RNA polymerase
   2318..2336    -  promoter       T7 promoter: promoter for bacteriophage T7 RNA polymerase
   2338..2490    +  CDS            lacZα (fragment): LacZα fragment of β-galactosidase; lacZ fragment
   2496..2595    -  misc_feature   bom (fragment): basis of mobility region from pBR322
   2697..1       -  CDS            rop (fragment) (across the origin): Rop protein, which maintains plasmids at low copy number; rop
>Addgene plasmid #222059 | pVP229 | addgene full sequence | sequence record 437934 | Addgene NGS Result
GACGAAAGGGCCTCGTGATACGCCTATTTTTATAGGTTAATGTCATGATAATAATGGTTTCTTAGACGTC
AGGTGGCACTTTTCGGGGAAATGTGCGCGGAACCCCTATTTGTTTATTTTTCTAAATACATTCAAATATG
TATCCGCTCATGAGACAATAACCCTGATAAATGCTTCAATAATATTGAAAAAGGAAGAGTATGAGTATTC
AACATTTCCGTGTCGCCCTTATTCCCTTTTTTGCGGCATTTTGCCTTCCTGTTTTTGCTCACCCAGAAAC
GCTGGTGAAAGTAAAAGATGCTGAAGATCAGTTGGGTGCACGAGTGGGTTACATCGAACTGGATCTCAAC
AGCGGTAAGATCCTTGAGAGTTTTCGCCCCGAAGAACGTTTTCCAATGATGAGCACTTTTAAAGTTCTGC
TATGTGGCGCGGTATTATCCCGTATTGACGCCGGGCAAGAGCAACTCGGTCGCCGCATACACTATTCTCA
GAATGACTTGGTTGAGTACTCACCAGTCACAGAAAAGCATCTTACGGATGGCATGACAGTAAGAGAATTA
TGCAGTGCTGCCATAACCATGAGTGATAACACTGCGGCCAACTTACTTCTGACAACGATCGGAGGACCGA
AGGAGCTAACCGCTTTTTTGCACAACATGGGGGATCATGTAACTCGCCTTGATCGTTGGGAACCGGAGCT
GAATGAAGCCATACCAAACGACGAGCGTGACACCACGATGCCTGTAGCAATGGCAACAACGTTGCGCAAA
CTATTAACTGGCGAACTACTTACTCTAGCTTCCCGGCAACAATTAATAGACTGGATGGAGGCGGATAAAG
TTGCAGGACCACTTCTGCGCTCGGCCCTTCCGGCTGGCTGGTTTATTGCTGATAAATCTGGAGCCGGTGA
GCGTGGCTCTCGAGGTATCATTGCAGCACTGGGGCCAGATGGTAAGCCCTCCCGTATCGTAGTTATCTAC
ACGACGGGGAGTCAGGCAACTATGGATGAACGAAATAGACAGATCGCTGAGATAGGTGCCTCACTGATTA
AGCATTGGTAACTGTCAGACCAAGTTTACTCATATATACTTTAGATTGATTTAAAACTTCATTTTTAATT
TAAAAGGATCTAGGTGAAGATCCTTTTTGATAATCTCATGACCAAAATCCCTTAACGTGAGTTTTCGTTC
CACTGAGCGTCAGACCCCGTAGAAAAGATCAAAGGATCTTCTTGAGATCCTTTTTTTCTGCGCGTAATCT
GCTGCTTGCAAACAAAAAAACCACCGCTACCAGCGGTGGTTTGTTTGCCGGATCAAGAGCTACCAACTCT
TTTTCCGAAGGTAACTGGCTTCAGCAGAGCGCAGATACCAAATACTGTTCTTCTAGTGTAGCCGTAGTTA
GGCCACCACTTCAAGAACTCTGTAGCACCGCCTACATACCTCGCTCTGCTAATCCTGTTACCAGTGGCTG
CTGCCAGTGGCGATAAGTCGTGTCTTACCGGGTTGGACTCAAGACGATAGTTACCGGATAAGGCGCAGCG
GTCGGGCTGAACGGGGGGTTCGTGCACACAGCCCAGCTTGGAGCGAACGACCTACACCGAACTGAGATAC
CTACAGCGTGAGCTATGAGAAAGCGCCACGCTTCCCGAAGGGAGAAAGGCGGACAGGTATCCGGTAAGCG
GCAGGGTCGGAACAGGAGAGCGCACGAGGGAGCTTCCAGGGGGAAACGCCTGGTATCTTTATAGTCCTGT
CGGGTTTCGCCACCTCTGACTTGAGCGTCGATTTTTGTGATGCTCGTCAGGGGGGCGGAGCCTATGGAAA
AACGCCAGCAACGCGGCCTTTTTACGGTTCCTGGCCTTTTGCTGGCCTTTTGCTCACATGTTCTTTCCTG
CGTTATCCCCTGATTCTGTGGATAACCGTATTACCGCCTTTGAGTGAGCTGATACCGCTCGCCGCAGCCG
AACGACCGAGCGCAGCGAGTCAGTGAGCGAGGAAGCGGAAGAGCGCCCAATACGCAAACCGCCTCTCCCC
GCGCGTTGGCCGATTCATTAATGCAGCTGGCACGACAGGTTTCCCGACTGGAAAGCGGGCAGTGAGCGCA
ACGCAATTAATGTGAGTTAGCTCACTCATTAGGCACCCCAGGCTTTACACTTTATGCTTCCGGCTCGTAT
GTTGTGTGGAATTGTGAGCGGATAACAATTTCACACGAGCTATTTAGGTGACACTATAGAAGTGAAGCTT
GGTCTCAAACACCTTCATCCTTATCGAAGCTTGCTGCCAATGATTAGGATTATTGCCTGCTGAGACCGAA
TTCTCGCCCTATAGTGAGTCGTATTACCTGGCCGTCGTTTTACAACGTCGTGACTGGGAAAACCCTGGCG
TTACCCAACTTAATCGCCTTGCAGCACATCCCCCTTTCGCCAGCTGGCGTAATAGCGAAGAGGCCCGCAC
CGATCGCCCTTCCCAACAGTTGCGCAGCCTGAATGGCGAATGGCGCCTGATGCGGTATTTTCTCCTTACG
CATCTGTGCGGTATTTCACACCGCATATGGTGCACTCTCAGTACAATCTGCTCTGATGCCGCATAGTTAA
GCCAGCCCCGACACCCGCCAACACCCGCTGACGCGCCCTGACGGGCTTGTCTGCTCCCGGCATCCGCTTA
CAGACAAGCTGTGACCGTCTCCGGGAGCTGCATGTGTCAGAGGTTTTCACCGTCATCACCGAAACGCGCG
A
